>Addgene plasmid #87069 | pcDNA3.1-Firefly-ccdB | addgene full sequence | sequence record 307652 | Addgene NGS Result
TGGAAAGTCCCCAGGCTCCCCAGCAGGCAGAAGTATGCAAAGCATGCATCTCAATTAGTCAGCAACCAGG
TGTGGAAAGTCCCCAGGCTCCCCAGCAGGCAGAAGTATGCAAAGCATGCATCTCAATTAGTCAGCAACCA
TAGTCCCGCCCCTAACTCCGCCCATCCCGCCCCTAACTCCGCCCAGTTCCGCCCATTCTCCGCCCCATGG
CTGACTAATTTTTTTTATTTATGCAGAGGCCGAGGCCGCCTCTGCCTCTGAGCTATTCCAGAAGTAGTGA
GGAGGCTTTTTTGGAGGCCTAGGCTTTTGCAAAAAGCTCCCGGGAGCTTGTATATCCATTTTCGGATCTG
ATCAGCACGTGATGAAAAAGCCTGAACTCACCGCGACGTCTGTCGAGAAGTTTCTGATCGAAAAGTTCGA
CAGCGTCTCCGACCTGATGCAGCTCTCGGAGGGCGAAGAATCTCGTGCTTTCAGCTTCGATGTAGGAGGG
CGTGGATATGTCCTGCGGGTAAATAGCTGCGCCGATGGTTTCTACAAAGATCGTTATGTTTATCGGCACT
TTGCATCGGCCGCGCTCCCGATTCCGGAAGTGCTTGACATTGGGGAATTCAGCGAGAGCCTGACCTATTG
CATCTCCCGCCGTGCACAGGGTGTCACGTTGCAAGACCTGCCTGAAACCGAACTGCCCGCTGTTCTGCAG
CCGGTCGCGGAGGCCATGGATGCGATCGCTGCGGCCGATCTTAGCCAGACGAGCGGGTTCGGCCCATTCG
GACCGCAAGGAATCGGTCAATACACTACATGGCGTGATTTCATATGCGCGATTGCTGATCCCCATGTGTA
TCACTGGCAAACTGTGATGGACGACACCGTCAGTGCGTCCGTCGCGCAGGCTCTCGATGAGCTGATGCTT
TGGGCCGAGGACTGCCCCGAAGTCCGGCACCTCGTGCACGCGGATTTCGGCTCCAACAATGTCCTGACGG
ACAATGGCCGCATAACAGCGGTCATTGACTGGAGCGAGGCGATGTTCGGGGATTCCCAATACGAGGTCGC
CAACATCTTCTTCTGGAGGCCGTGGTTGGCTTGTATGGAGCAGCAGACGCGCTACTTCGAGCGGAGGCAT
CCGGAGCTTGCAGGATCGCCGCGGCTCCGGGCGTATATGCTCCGCATTGGTCTTGACCAACTCTATCAGA
GCTTGGTTGACGGCAATTTCGATGATGCAGCTTGGGCGCAGGGTCGATGCGACGCAATCGTCCGATCCGG
AGCCGGGACTGTCGGGCGTACACAAATCGCCCGCAGAAGCGCGGCCGTCTGGACCGATGGCTGTGTAGAA
GTACTCGCCGATAGTGGAAACCGACGCCCCAGCACTCGTCCGAGGGCAAAGGAATAGCACGTGCTACGAG
ATTTCGATTCCACCGCCGCCTTCTATGAAAGGTTGGGCTTCGGAATCGTTTTCCGGGACGCCGGCTGGAT
GATCCTCCAGCGCGGGGATCTCATGCTGGAGTTCTTCGCCCACCCCAACTTGTTTATTGCAGCTTATAAT
GGTTACAAATAAAGCAATAGCATCACAAATTTCACAAATAAAGCATTTTTTTCACTGCATTCTAGTTGTG
GTTTGTCCAAACTCATCAATGTATCTTATCATGTCTGTATACCGTCGACCTCTAGCTAGAGCTTGGCGTA
ATCATGGTCATAGCTGTTTCCTGTGTGAAATTGTTATCCGCTCACAATTCCACACAACATACGAGCCGGA
AGCATAAAGTGTAAAGCCTGGGGTGCCTAATGAGTGAGCTAACTCACATTAATTGCGTTGCGCTCACTGC
CCGCTTTCCAGTCGGGAAACCTGTCGTGCCAGCTGCATTAATGAATCGGCCAACGCGCGGGGAGAGGCGG
TTTGCGTATTGGGCGCTCTTCCGCTTCCTCGCTCACTGACTCGCTGCGCTCGGTCGTTCGGCTGCGGCGA
GCGGTATCAGCTCACTCAAAGGCGGTAATACGGTTATCCACAGAATCAGGGGATAACGCAGGAAAGAACA
TGTGAGCAAAAGGCCAGCAAAAGGCCAGGAACCGTAAAAAGGCCGCGTTGCTGGCGTTTTTCCATAGGCT
CCGCCCCCCTGACGAGCATCACAAAAATCGACGCTCAAGTCAGAGGTGGCGAAACCCGACAGGACTATAA
AGATACCAGGCGTTTCCCCCTGGAAGCTCCCTCGTGCGCTCTCCTGTTCCGACCCTGCCGCTTACCGGAT
ACCTGTCCGCCTTTCTCCCTTCGGGAAGCGTGGCGCTTTCTCATAGCTCACGCTGTAGGTATCTCAGTTC
GGTGTAGGTCGTTCGCTCCAAGCTGGGCTGTGTGCACGAACCCCCCGTTCAGCCCGACCGCTGCGCCTTA
TCCGGTAACTATCGTCTTGAGTCCAACCCGGTAAGACACGACTTATCGCCACTGGCAGCAGCCACTGGTA
ACAGGATTAGCAGAGCGAGGTATGTAGGCGGTGCTACAGAGTTCTTGAAGTGGTGGCCTAACTACGGCTA
CACTAGAAGAACAGTATTTGGTATCTGCGCTCTGCTGAAGCCAGTTACCTTCGGAAAAAGAGTTGGTAGC
TCTTGATCCGGCAAACAAACCACCGCTGGTAGCGGTGGTTTTTTTGTTTGCAAGCAGCAGATTACGCGCA
GAAAAAAAGGATCTCAAGAAGATCCTTTGATCTTTTCTACGGGGTCTGACGCTCAGTGGAACGAAAACTC
ACGTTAAGGGATTTTGGTCATGAGATTATCAAAAAGGATCTTCACCTAGATCCTTTTAAATTAAAAATGA
AGTTTTAAATCAATCTAAAGTATATATGAGTAAACTTGGTCTGACAGTTACCAATGCTTAATCAGTGAGG
CACCTATCTCAGCGATCTGTCTATTTCGTTCATCCATAGTTGCCTGACTCCCCGTCGTGTAGATAACTAC
GATACGGGAGGGCTTACCATCTGGCCCCAGTGCTGCAATGATACCGCGAGACCCACGCTCACCGGCTCCA
GATTTATCAGCAATAAACCAGCCAGCCGGAAGGGCCGAGCGCAGAAGTGGTCCTGCAACTTTATCCGCCT
CCATCCAGTCTATTAATTGTTGCCGGGAAGCTAGAGTAAGTAGTTCGCCAGTTAATAGTTTGCGCAACGT
TGTTGCCATTGCTACAGGCATCGTGGTGTCACGCTCGTCGTTTGGTATGGCTTCATTCAGCTCCGGTTCC
CAACGATCAAGGCGAGTTACATGATCCCCCATGTTGTGCAAAAAAGCGGTTAGCTCCTTCGGTCCTCCGA
TCGTTGTCAGAAGTAAGTTGGCCGCAGTGTTATCACTCATGGTTATGGCAGCACTGCATAATTCTCTTAC
TGTCATGCCATCCGTAAGATGCTTTTCTGTGACTGGTGAGTACTCAACCAAGTCATTCTGAGAATAGTGT
ATGCGGCGACCGAGTTGCTCTTGCCCGGCGTCAATACGGGATAATACCGCGCCACATAGCAGAACTTTAA
AAGTGCTCATCATTGGAAAACGTTCTTCGGGGCGAAAACTCTCAAGGATCTTACCGCTGTTGAGATCCAG
TTCGATGTAACCCACTCGTGCACCCAACTGATCTTCAGCATCTTTTACTTTCACCAGCGTTTCTGGGTGA
GCAAAAACAGGAAGGCAAAATGCCGCAAAAAAGGGAATAAGGGCGACACGGAAATGTTGAATACTCATAC
TCTTCCTTTTTCAATATTATTGAAGCATTTATCAGGGTTATTGTCTCATGAGCGGATACATATTTGAATG
TATTTAGAAAAATAAACAAATAGGGGTTCCGCGCACATTTCCCCGAAAAGTGCCACCTGACGTCGACGGA
TCGGGAGATCTCCCGATCCCCTATGGTGCACTCTCAGTACAATCTGCTCTGATGCCGCATAGTTAAGCCA
GTATCTGCTCCCTGCTTGTGTGTTGGAGGTCGCTGAGTAGTGCGCGAGCAAAATTTAAGCTACAACAAGG
CAAGGCTTGACCGACAATTGCATGAAGAATCTGCTTAGGGTTAGGCGTTTTGCGCTGCTTCGCGATGTAC
GGGCCAGATATACGCGTTGACATTGATTATTGACTAGTTATTAATAGTAATCAATTACGGGGTCATTAGT
TCATAGCCCATATATGGAGTTCCGCGTTACATAACTTACGGTAAATGGCCCGCCTGGCTGACCGCCCAAC
GACCCCCGCCCATTGACGTCAATAATGACGTATGTTCCCATAGTAACGCCAATAGGGACTTTCCATTGAC
GTCAATGGGTGGAGTATTTACGGTAAACTGCCCACTTGGCAGTACATCAAGTGTATCATATGCCAAGTAC
GCCCCCTATTGACGTCAATGACGGTAAATGGCCCGCCTGGCATTATGCCCAGTACATGACCTTATGGGAC
TTTCCTACTTGGCAGTACATCTACGTATTAGTCATCGCTATTACCATGGTGATGCGGTTTTGGCAGTACA
TCAATGGGCGTGGATAGCGGTTTGACTCACGGGGATTTCCAAGTCTCCACCCCATTGACGTCAATGGGAG
TTTGTTTTGGCACCAAAATCAACGGGACTTTCCAAAATGTCGTAACAACTCCGCCCCATTGACGCAAATG
GGCGGTAGGCGTGTACGGTGGGAGGTCTATATAAGCAGAGCTCGTTTAGTGAACCGTCAGATCGCCTGGA
GACGCCATCCACGCTGTTTTGACCTCCATAGAAGACACCGACTCTAGAGGATCCAGCCGCCACCATGGAA
GACGCCAAAAACATAAAGAAAGGCCCGGCGCCATTCTATCCGCTGGAAGATGGAACCGCTGGAGAGCAAC
TGCATAAGGCTATGAAGAGATACGCCCTGGTTCCTGGAACAATTGCTTTTACAGATGCACATATCGAGGT
GGACATCACTTACGCTGAGTACTTCGAAATGTCCGTTCGGTTGGCAGAAGCTATGAAACGATATGGGCTG
AATACAAATCACAGAATCGTCGTATGCAGTGAAAACTCTCTTCAATTCTTTATGCCGGTGTTGGGCGCGT
TATTTATCGGAGTTGCAGTTGCGCCCGCGAACGACATTTATAATGAACGTGAATTGCTCAACAGTATGGG
CATTTCGCAGCCTACCGTGGTGTTCGTTTCCAAAAAGGGGTTGCAAAAAATTTTGAACGTGCAAAAAAAG
CTCCCAATCATCCAAAAAATTATTATCATGGATTCTAAAACGGATTACCAGGGATTTCAGTCGATGTACA
CGTTCGTCACATCTCATCTACCTCCCGGTTTTAATGAATACGATTTTGTGCCAGAGTCCTTCGATAGGGA
CAAGACAATTGCACTGATCATGAACTCCTCTGGATCTACTGGTCTGCCTAAAGGTGTCGCTCTGCCTCAT
AGAACTGCCTGCGTGAGATTCTCGCATGCCAGAGATCCTATTTTTGGCAATCAAATCATTCCGGATACTG
CGATTTTAAGTGTTGTTCCATTCCATCACGGTTTTGGAATGTTTACTACACTCGGATATTTGATATGTGG
ATTTCGAGTCGTCTTAATGTATAGATTTGAAGAAGAGCTGTTTCTGAGGAGCCTTCAGGATTACAAGATT
CAAAGTGCGCTGCTGGTGCCAACCCTATTCTCCTTCTTCGCCAAAAGCACTCTGATTGACAAATACGATT
TATCTAATTTACACGAAATTGCTTCTGGTGGCGCTCCCCTCTCTAAGGAAGTCGGGGAAGCGGTTGCCAA
GAGGTTCCATCTGCCAGGTATCAGGCAAGGATATGGGCTCACTGAGACTACATCAGCTATTCTGATTACA
CCCGAGGGGGATGATAAACCGGGCGCGGTCGGTAAAGTTGTTCCATTTTTTGAAGCGAAGGTTGTGGATC
TGGATACCGGGAAAACGCTGGGCGTTAATCAAAGAGGCGAACTGTGTGTGAGAGGTCCTATGATTATGTC
CGGTTATGTAAACAATCCGGAAGCGACCAACGCCTTGATTGACAAGGATGGATGGCTACATTCTGGAGAC
ATAGCTTACTGGGACGAAGACGAACACTTCTTCATCGTTGACCGCCTGAAGTCTCTGATTAAGTACAAAG
GCTATCAGGTGGCTCCCGCTGAATTGGAATCCATCTTGCTCCAACACCCCAACATCTTCGACGCAGGTGT
CGCAGGTCTTCCCGACGATGACGCCGGTGAACTTCCCGCCGCCGTTGTTGTTTTGGAGCACGGAAAGACG
ATGACGGAAAAAGAGATCGTGGATTACGTCGCCAGTCAAGTAACAACCGCGAAAAAGTTGCGCGGAGGAG
TTGTGTTTGTGGACGAAGTACCGAAAGGTCTTACCGGAAAACTCGACGCAAGAAAAATCAGAGAGATCCT
CATAAAGGCCAAGAAGGGCGGAAAGATCGCCGTGAGTGGCGGCCGCTCGAGTGGCTCGGGCTCGACCTCG
GGCTCGGGCACAAGTTTGTACAAAAAAGCTGAACGAGAAACGTAAAATGATATAAATATCAATATATTAA
ATTAGATTTTGCATAAAAAACAGACTACATAATACTGTAAAACACAACATATCCAGTCACTATGGCGGCC
GCATTAGGCACCCCAGGCTTTACACTTTATGCTTCCGGCTCGTATAATGTGTGGATTTTGAGTTAGGATC
CGTCGAGATTTTCAGGAGCTAAGGAAGCTAAAATGGAGAAAAAAATCACTGGATATACCACCGTTGATAT
ATCCCAATGGCATCGTAAAGAACATTTTGAGGCATTTCAGTCAGTTGCTCAATGTACCTATAACCAGACC
GTTCAGCTGGATATTACGGCCTTTTTAAAGACCGTAAAGAAAAATAAGCACAAGTTTTATCCGGCCTTTA
TTCACATTCTTGCCCGCCTGATGAATGCTCATCCGGAATTCCGTATGGCAATGAAAGACGGTGAGCTGGT
GATATGGGATAGTGTTCACCCTTGTTACACCGTTTTCCATGAGCAAACTGAAACGTTTTCATCGCTCTGG
AGTGAATACCACGACGATTTCCGGCAGTTTCTACACATATATTCGCAAGATGTGGCGTGTTACGGTGAAA
ACCTGGCCTATTTCCCTAAAGGGTTTATTGAGAATATGTTTTTCGTCTCAGCCAATCCCTGGGTGAGTTT
CACCAGTTTTGATTTAAACGTGGCCAATATGGACAACTTCTTCGCCCCCGTTTTCACCATGGGCAAATAT
TATACGCAAGGCGACAAGGTGCTGATGCCGCTGGCGATTCAGGTTCATCATGCCGTTTGTGATGGCTTCC
ATGTCGGCAGAATGCTTAATGAATTACAACAGTACTGCGATGAGTGGCAGGGCGGGGCGTAAAGATCTGG
ATCCGGCTTACTAAAAGCCAGATAACAGTATGCGTATTTGCGCGCTGATTTTTGCGGTATAAGAATATAT
ACTGATATGTATACCCGAAGTATGTCAAAAAGAGGTATGCTATGAAGCAGCGTATTACAGTGACAGTTGA
CAGCGACAGCTATCAGTTGCTCAAGGCATATATGATGTCAATATCTCCGGTCTGGTAAGCACAACCATGC
AGAATGAAGCCCGTCGTCTGCGTGCCGAACGCTGGAAAGCGGAAAATCAGGAAGGGATGGCTGAGGTCGC
CCGGTTTATTGAAATGAACGGCTCTTTTGCTGACGAGAACAGGGGCTGGTGAAATGCAGTTTAAGGTTTA
CACCTATAAAAGAGAGAGCCGTTATCGTCTGTTTGTGGATGTACAGAGTGATATTATTGACACGCCCGGG
CGACGGATGGTGATCCCCCTGGCCAGTGCACGTCTGCTGTCAGATAAAGTCTCCCGTGAACTTTACCCGG
TGGTGCATATCGGGGATGAAAGCTGGCGCATGATGACCACCGATATGGCCAGTGTGCCGGTCTCCGTTAT
CGGGGAAGAAGTGGCTGATCTCAGCCACCGCGAAAATGACATCAAAAACGCCATTAACCTGATGTTCTGG
GGAATATAAATGTCAGGCTCCCTTATACACAGCCAGTCTGCAGGTCGACCATAGTGACTGGATATGTTGT
GTTTTACAGTATTATGTAGTCTGTTTTTTATGCAAAATCTAATTTAATATATTGATATTTATATCATTTT
ACGTTTCTCGTTCAGCTTTCTTGTACAAAGTGGTTGCTCTATAGTAACTCGAGTCTAGAGGGCCCGTTTA
AACCCGCTGATCAGCCTCGACTGTGCCTTCTAGTTGCCAGCCATCTGTTGTTTGCCCCTCCCCCGTGCCT
TCCTTGACCCTGGAAGGTGCCACTCCCACTGTCCTTTCCTAATAAAATGAGGAAATTGCATCGCATTGTC
TGAGTAGGTGTCATTCTATTCTGGGGGGTGGGGTGGGGCAGGACAGCAAGGGGGAGGATTGGGAAGACAA
TAGCAGGCATGCTGGGGATGCGGTGGGCTCTATGGCTTCTGAGGCGGAAAGAACCAGCTGGGGCTCTAGG
GGGTATCCCC
[124 nt withheld, positions 8481-8604]
C
[91 nt withheld, positions 8606-8696]
A
[49 nt withheld, positions 8698-8746]
CCTTTGACGTTGGAGTCCACGTTCTTT
[37 nt withheld, positions 8774-8810]
ACCCTATCTCGGTCTATTCTTTTGATTTATAAGGGATTTTGCCGATTTCGGCCTATTGGTTAAAAAATGA
GCTGATTTAACAAAAATTTAACGCGAATTAATTCTGTGGAATGTGTGTCAGTTAGGGTG
Features (pLannotate 1.2.2; 25 found; start..end, strand, type, name):
    362..1387    +  CDS            HygR: aminoglycoside phosphotransferase from E. coli; aph(4)-Ia; confers resistance to hygromycin
   1397..1522    +  CDS            ble (fragment): BLE_KLEPN - Experimental evidence at protein level: Swiss-Prot protein existence level 1. Binding protein with a strong affinity to the bleomycin family of antibiotics. Binds to CL990; an antimitotic-antibiotic compound. From Klebsiella pneumoniae.
   1517..1638    +  polyA_signal   SV40 poly(A) signal: SV40 polyadenylation signal
   1711..1727    -  protein_bind   lac operator: The lac repressor binds to the lac operator to inhibit transcription in E. coli. This inhibition can be relieved by adding lactose or isopropyl-β-D-thiogalactopyranoside (IPTG). lac repressor encoded by lacI
   1735..1765    -  promoter       lac promoter: promoter for the E. coli lac operon
   1780..1801    -  protein_bind   CAP binding site: CAP binding activates transcription in the presence of cAMP. E. coli catabolite activator protein
   1814..1906    -  CDS            lacI (fragment): lac repressor; lacI; The lac repressor binds to the lac operator to inhibit transcription in E. coli. This inhibition can be relieved by adding lactose or isopropyl-β-D-thiogalactopyranoside (IPTG).
   2089..2677    -  rep_origin     ori: high-copy-number ColE1/pMB1/pBR322/pUC origin of replication
   2848..3708    -  CDS            AmpR: β-lactamase; bla; confers resistance to ampicillin, carbenicillin, and related antibiotics
   3709..3813    -  promoter       AmpR promoter: bla
   3872..3924    -  misc_feature   bom (fragment): basis of mobility region from pBR322
   4079..4458    +  enhancer       CMV enhancer: human cytomegalovirus immediate early enhancer
   4459..4662    +  promoter       CMV promoter: human cytomegalovirus (CMV) immediate early promoter
   4755..6404    +  CDS            luciferase: firefly luciferase; luc+; enhanced luc+ version of the luciferase gene
   6450..6574    +  protein_bind   attR1: mutant version of attR; recombination site for the Gateway® LR reaction LR Clonase™
   6599..6629    +  promoter       lac UV5 promoter: E. coli lac promoter with an "up" mutation
   6653..6682    +  promoter       cat promoter (fragment): promoter of the E. coli cat gene encoding chloramphenicol acetyltransferase
   6683..7342    +  CDS            CmR: chloramphenicol acetyltransferase; cat; confers resistance to chloramphenicol
   7521..7679    +  CDS            ccdA (fragment): CCDA_ECO57 - Also known as H, letA. Experimental evidence at protein level: Swiss-Prot protein existence level 1. Antitoxin component of a type II toxin-antitoxin (TA) system which inhibits the post-segregational killing (PSK) of plasmid-free cells, also referred to as a plasmid addiction system. Binds to and blocks the activity of CcdB; will also remove bound CcdB protein from the CcdB-GyrA complex by forming a CcdA-CcdB complex, a process termed rejuvenation. Functions as a transcriptional corepressor for the ccdAB operon, repression also requires CcdB (By similarity). From Escherichia coli
   7684..7986    +  CDS            ccdB: CCDB_ECOLI - Also known as G, letB, letD. Experimental evidence at protein level: Swiss-Prot protein existence level 1. Toxic component of a type II toxin-antitoxin (TA) system, functioning in plasmid maintainence. Responsible for the post- segregational killing (PSK) of plasmid-free cells, also referred to as a plasmid addiction system. Half-life of over 2 hours. Cell killing by CcdB is accompanied by filamentation, defects in chromosome and plasmid segregation, defects in cell division, formation of anucleate cells, decreased DNA synthesis and plasmid loss. Interferes with the activity of DN
   8030..8154    -  protein_bind   attR2: mutant version of attR; recombination site for the Gateway® LR reaction LR Clonase™
   8211..8435    +  polyA_signal   bGH poly(A) signal: bovine growth hormone polyadenylation signal
   8439..8460    +  promoter       SV40 promoter (fragment): SV40 enhancer and early promoter
   8481..8909    +  rep_origin     f1 ori (sequence partly withheld): f1 bacteriophage origin of replication; arrow indicates direction of (+) strand synthesis
   8923..313     +  promoter       SV40 promoter (across the origin): SV40 enhancer and early promoter
