[The description below was written by a language model from this plasmid's Addgene catalogue record and pLannotate feature annotations shown in this document.]
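Description:
pcDNA3.1-Firefly-ccdB is an empty Gateway destination vector for mammalian expression, built on the Invitrogen pcDNA3.1 backbone and designed to fuse firefly luciferase to the N-terminus of any open reading frame recombined into it. The sequenced plasmid is about 8.9 kb. It replicates in E. coli at high copy from a ColE1/pUC-type origin and also carries an f1 phage origin. Bacterial selection uses ampicillin (β-lactamase on the backbone) together with chloramphenicol (the cat gene inside the Gateway cassette). Because the cassette also encodes the CcdB gyrase toxin, the unrecombined vector has to be maintained in a ccdB-tolerant strain.

The expression unit consists of the CMV immediate-early enhancer and promoter driving the luc+ version of firefly luciferase, followed directly by the attR1–CmR–ccdB–attR2 cassette and a bovine growth hormone polyadenylation signal. In an LR Clonase reaction with an attL-flanked entry clone, the chloramphenicol resistance and ccdB genes are swapped out for the gene of interest. Loss of ccdB provides negative selection against unrecombined plasmid in standard strains, and the incoming ORF ends up downstream of luciferase as a fusion, provided the reading frame is kept across the recombination site. A separate SV40 early promoter drives a hygromycin phosphotransferase gene terminated by an SV40 poly(A) signal, which allows hygromycin selection of stably transfected mammalian cells. The short ble, lacI and ccdA fragments annotated in the feature table look like remnants of earlier cloning steps rather than functional genes.

The record lists no insert and does not name a specific application. Luciferase-tagged proteins made from a backbone like this are generally useful for luminescence-based readouts of protein abundance or of interactions.
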