Addgene plasmid #87069: pcDNA3.1-Firefly-ccdB
Purpose: (Empty Backbone) Mammalian Gateway-compatible expression vector backbone with an N-terminal Firefly luciferase
Depositing lab: Mikko Taipale. Depositing organization: University of Toronto.
Backbone
  Vector backbone: pcDNA3.1
  Backbone manufacturer: Invitrogen
  Vector type: Mammalian Expression
  Selectable markers: Hygromycin
  Tag / fusion protein: Firefly luciferase (N terminal on backbone)
Growth in bacteria
  Bacterial resistance: Chloramphenicol and Ampicillin, 25 & 100 μg/mL
  Growth temperature: 37°C
  Growth strain: ccdB Survival
  Copy number: High Copy
Gene/Insert
  Gene/Insert name: None
  Tag / fusion protein: Firefly luciferase (N terminal on backbone)
Terms and licenses: Academic/Nonprofit Terms; Industry Terms: Not Available to Industry
How to cite: pcDNA3.1-Firefly-ccdB was a gift from Mikko Taipale (Addgene plasmid # 87069 ; http://n2t.net/addgene:87069 ; RRID:Addgene_87069)
